>Addgene plasmid #136713 | pISH-Olfr449 | addgene full sequence | sequence record 273180 | Addgene NGS Result
ACTGTTGGGAAGGGCGATCGGTGCGGGCCTCTTCGCTATTACGCCAGCTGGCGAAAGGGGGATGTGCTGC
AAGGCGATTAAGTTGGGTAACGCCAGGGTTTTCCCAGTCACGACGTTGTAAAACGACGGCCAGTGAATTG
TAATACGACTCACTATAGGGCGAATTGGGCCCGACGTCGCATGCTCCCGGCCGCCATGGCGGCCGCGGGA
ATTCGATTTCTTCCTTGCCAACCTGTCTTTCTTGGAGACCTGGTACATCTCTGTTACCGTGCCCAAGCTG
CTGTTCAGCTTCTGGTCCATGAGTAACAGCATTTCTTTCACTCACTGTATGATACAGCTTTACTTCTTCA
TTGCACTTATGTGTACGGAATGCGTTCTCCTAGCTGCAATGGCCTATGATCGTTATGTGGCTATCTGCCG
CCCATTACACTACCCCACCATCATGAGCCATGGACTCTGTTTCCGCCTAGCTCTTGGTTCCTGGGTCATT
GGCTTTGGCATCTCTTTGGCAAAGATCTACTTCATCTCCCGCCTCAGCTTCTGTGGCCCCAATGTCATCA
ACCACTTCTTTTGTGATATCTCTCCCGTTCTTAATCTCTCCTGCACAGACATGTCCATTGCAGAGCTGGT
GGACTTTGTCTTGGCTCTGGTCATCTTCCTCTTTCCGCTGTCAATCACTGTTTTATCATACGGATGCATT
CTGGCCACTGTGTTACGCATGCCAACAGGAAAGCAGAAAGCCAATCACTAGTGAATTCGCGGCCGCCTGC
AGGTCGACCATATGGGAGAGCTCCCAACGCGTTGGATGCATAGCTTGAGTATTCTATAGTGTCACCTAAA
TAGCTTGGCGTAATCATGGTCATAGCTGTTTCCTGTGTGAAATTGTTATCCGCTCACAATTCCACACAAC
ATACGAGCCGGAAGCATAAAGTGTAAAGCCTGGGGTGCCTAATGAGTGAGCTAACTCACATTAATTGCGT
TGCGCTCACTGCCCGCTTTCCAGTCGGGAAACCTGTCGTGCCAGCTGCATTAATGAATCGGCCAACGCGC
GGGGAGAGGCGGTTTGCGTATTGGGCGCTCTTCCGCTTCCTCGCTCACTGACTCGCTGCGCTCGGTCGTT
CGGCTGCGGCGAGCGGTATCAGCTCACTCAAAGGCGGTAATACGGTTATCCACAGAATCAGGGGATAACG
CAGGAAAGAACATGTGAGCAAAAGGCCAGCAAAAGGCCAGGAACCGTAAAAAGGCCGCGTTGCTGGCGTT
TTTCCATAGGCTCCGCCCCCCTGACGAGCATCACAAAAATCGACGCTCAAGTCAGAGGTGGCGAAACCCG
ACAGGACTATAAAGATACCAGGCGTTTCCCCCTGGAAGCTCCCTCGTGCGCTCTCCTGTTCCGACCCTGC
CGCTTACCGGATACCTGTCCGCCTTTCTCCCTTCGGGAAGCGTGGCGCTTTCTCATAGCTCACGCTGTAG
GTATCTCAGTTCGGTGTAGGTCGTTCGCTCCAAGCTGGGCTGTGTGCACGAACCCCCCGTTCAGCCCGAC
CGCTGCGCCTTATCCGGTAACTATCGTCTTGAGTCCAACCCGGTAAGACACGACTTATCGCCACTGGCAG
CAGCCACTGGTAACAGGATTAGCAGAGCGAGGTATGTAGGCGGTGCTACAGAGTTCTTGAAGTGGTGGCC
TAACTACGGCTACACTAGAAGAACAGTATTTGGTATCTGCGCTCTGCTGAAGCCAGTTACCTTCGGAAAA
AGAGTTGGTAGCTCTTGATCCGGCAAACAAACCACCGCTGGTAGCGGTGGTTTTTTTGTTTGCAAGCAGC
AGATTACGCGCAGAAAAAAAGGATCTCAAGAAGATCCTTTGATCTTTTCTACGGGGTCTGACGCTCAGTG
GAACGAAAACTCACGTTAAGGGATTTTGGTCATGAGATTATCAAAAAGGATCTTCACCTAGATCCTTTTA
AATTAAAAATGAAGTTTTAAATCAATCTAAAGTATATATGAGTAAACTTGGTCTGACAGTTACCAATGCT
TAATCAGTGAGGCACCTATCTCAGCGATCTGTCTATTTCGTTCATCCATAGTTGCCTGACTCCCCGTCGT
GTAGATAACTACGATACGGGAGGGCTTACCATCTGGCCCCAGTGCTGCAATGATACCGCGAGACCCACGC
TCACCGGCTCCAGATTTATCAGCAATAAACCAGCCAGCCGGAAGGGCCGAGCGCAGAAGTGGTCCTGCAA
CTTTATCCGCCTCCATCCAGTCTATTAATTGTTGCCGGGAAGCTAGAGTAAGTAGTTCGCCAGTTAATAG
TTTGCGCAACGTTGTTGCCATTGCTACAGGCATCGTGGTGTCACGCTCGTCGTTTGGTATGGCTTCATTC
AGCTCCGGTTCCCAACGATCAAGGCGAGTTACATGATCCCCCATGTTGTGCAAAAAAGCGGTTAGCTCCT
TCGGTCCTCCGATCGTTGTCAGAAGTAAGTTGGCCGCAGTGTTATCACTCATGGTTATGGCAGCACTGCA
TAATTCTCTTACTGTCATGCCATCCGTAAGATGCTTTTCTGTGACTGGTGAGTACTCAACCAAGTCATTC
TGAGAATAGTGTATGCGGCGACCGAGTTGCTCTTGCCCGGCGTCAATACGGGATAATACCGCGCCACATA
GCAGAACTTTAAAAGTGCTCATCATTGGAAAACGTTCTTCGGGGCGAAAACTCTCAAGGATCTTACCGCT
GTTGAGATCCAGTTCGATGTAACCCACTCGTGCACCCAACTGATCTTCAGCATCTTTTACTTTCACCAGC
GTTTCTGGGTGAGCAAAAACAGGAAGGCAAAATGCCGCAAAAAAGGGAATAAGGGCGACACGGAAATGTT
GAATACTCATACTCTTCCTTTTTCAATATTATTGAAGCATTTATCAGGGTTATTGTCTCATGAGCGGATA
CATATTTGAATGTATTTAGAAAAATAAACAAATAGGGGTTCCGCGCACATTTCCCCGAAAAGTGCCACCT
GATGCGGTGTGAAATACCGCACAGATGCGTAAGGAGAAAATACCGCATCAGGAAATTGTAAGCGTTAATA
TTTTGTTAAAATTCGCGTTAAATTTTTGTTAAATCAGCTCATTTTTTAACCAATAGGCCGAAATCGGCAA
AATCCCTTATAAATCAAAAGAATAGACCGAGATAGGGT
[37 nt withheld, positions 3189-3225]
AAAGAACGTGGACTCCAACGTCAAAGG
[49 nt withheld, positions 3253-3301]
T
[91 nt withheld, positions 3303-3393]
G
[124 nt withheld, positions 3395-3518]
CCATTCGCCATTCAGGCTGCGCA
Features (pLannotate 1.2.2; 14 found; start..end, strand, type, name):
    141..159     +  promoter       T7 promoter: promoter for bacteriophage T7 RNA polymerase
    218..742     +  CDS            OR6B1 (fragment): OR6B1_HUMAN - Experimental evidence at protein level: Swiss-Prot protein existence level 1. Odorant receptor. From Homo sapiens (Human).
    749..811     -  CDS            VESPI_VESMG (fragment): Experimental evidence at protein level: Swiss-Prot protein existence level 1. Shows contractile activity on isolated ileum smooth muscle. From Vespa magnifica (Hornet).
    823..841     -  promoter       SP6 promoter: promoter for bacteriophage SP6 RNA polymerase
    883..899     -  protein_bind   lac operator: The lac repressor binds to the lac operator to inhibit transcription in E. coli. This inhibition can be relieved by adding lactose or isopropyl-β-D-thiogalactopyranoside (IPTG). lac repressor encoded by lacI
    907..937     -  promoter       lac promoter: promoter for the E. coli lac operon
    952..973     -  protein_bind   CAP binding site: CAP binding activates transcription in the presence of cAMP. E. coli catabolite activator protein
    986..1078    -  CDS            lacI (fragment): lac repressor; lacI; The lac repressor binds to the lac operator to inhibit transcription in E. coli. This inhibition can be relieved by adding lactose or isopropyl-β-D-thiogalactopyranoside (IPTG).
   1261..1849    -  rep_origin     ori: high-copy-number ColE1/pMB1/pBR322/pUC origin of replication
   2020..2880    -  CDS            AmpR: β-lactamase; bla; confers resistance to ampicillin, carbenicillin, and related antibiotics
   2881..2985    -  promoter       AmpR promoter: bla
   3012..3062    +  misc_feature   bom (fragment): basis of mobility region from pBR322
   3090..3518    -  rep_origin     f1 ori (sequence partly withheld): f1 bacteriophage origin of replication; arrow indicates direction of (+) strand synthesis
   3522..138     -  CDS            lacZα (fragment) (across the origin): LacZα fragment of β-galactosidase; lacZ fragment
