[The description below was written by a language model from this plasmid's Addgene catalogue record and pLannotate feature annotations shown in this document.]
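Description:
pISH-Olfr449 is a small (about 3.5 kb) bacterial plasmid built on the pGEM-T-Easy cloning backbone and catalogued as an in situ probe vector. It serves as a template for in vitro transcription of riboprobes that detect the mouse odorant receptor gene Olfr449 (also known as MOR103-1) by in situ hybridization. It is propagated in E. coli from a high-copy ColE1/pUC-type origin and selected with ampicillin through the β-lactamase gene and its own promoter. An f1 phage origin is also present, a standard backbone feature that permits single-stranded DNA production. The cloning method is not recorded.

The insert lies in the multiple cloning region that interrupts the lacZα fragment, with the lac promoter, lac operator and CAP binding site of the blue/white screening cassette nearby. The annotation software labels a roughly 525 bp segment as a fragment of a human odorant receptor, OR6B1. This most likely reflects homology-based matching of the mouse Olfr449 sequence to a related receptor in the reference database, so the probe appears to cover only part of the receptor coding region rather than a full-length gene. A short adjacent hit to a hornet peptide is probably a spurious match within polylinker sequence.

The insert is flanked by convergent bacteriophage T7 and SP6 promoters, so either strand can be transcribed, with one polymerase giving the antisense probe and the other a sense control. By the annotated orientation, T7 would read the sense strand and SP6 the antisense strand, although the record does not state this explicitly. The associated work concerns the zonal organisation of odorant receptor gene expression in the mouse main olfactory epithelium.
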