Addgene plasmid #136713: pISH-Olfr449
Purpose: Template to synthesize riboprobes for in situ hybridization (ISH) for Olfr449
Depositing lab: Peter Mombaerts. Depositing organization: Max Planck Research Unit for Neurogenetics. Publication: The Zonal Organization of Odorant Receptor Gene Choice in the Main Olfactory Epithelium of the Mouse. Zapiec B, Mombaerts P. Cell Rep. 2020 Mar 24;30(12):4220-4234.e5. doi: 10.1016/j.celrep.2020.02.110. PubMed 32209480.
Backbone
  Vector backbone: pGEM-T-Easy
  Vector type: in situ probe
Growth in bacteria
  Bacterial resistance: Ampicillin, 100 μg/mL
  Growth temperature: 37°C
  Growth strain: DH5alpha
  Copy number: High Copy
Gene/Insert
  Gene/Insert name: Olfr449
  Species: M. musculus (mouse)
  Mutation: ISH Probe insert
  Entrez Gene: Olfr449 (a.k.a. GA_x6K02T2P3E9-4722003-4721068, MOR103-1)
  Cloning method: Unknown
Terms and licenses: Academic/Nonprofit Terms; Industry Terms: Not Available to Industry
Depositor comments: ISH probe for mouse gene: Olfr449 aka MOR103-1
How to cite: pISH-Olfr449 was a gift from Peter Mombaerts (Addgene plasmid # 136713 ; http://n2t.net/addgene:136713 ; RRID:Addgene_136713)
